LOCUS       Exported 10758 bp ds-DNA circular SYN 12-MAY-2021
DEFINITION  Bacterial Target-AID vector.
ACCESSION   .
VERSION     .
KEYWORDS    pScI_dCas9-CDA
SOURCE      synthetic DNA construct
  ORGANISM  synthetic DNA construct
REFERENCE   1 (bases 1 to 10758)
  AUTHORS   Banno S, Nishida K, Arazoe T, Mitsunobu H, Kondo A
  TITLE     Deaminase-mediated multiplex genome editing in Escherichia coli.
  JOURNAL   Nat Microbiol. 2018 Feb 5. pii: 10.1038/s41564-017-0102-6. doi:
            10.1038/s41564-017-0102-6.
  PUBMED    29403014
REFERENCE   2 (bases 1 to 10758)
  AUTHORS   .
  TITLE     Direct Submission
  JOURNAL   Exported May 12, 2021 from SnapGene Server 1.1.58
            http://www.snapgene.com
FEATURES             Location/Qualifiers
     source          1..10758
                     /organism="synthetic DNA construct"
                     /mol_type="other DNA"
     primer_bind     1905..1927
                     /label=M13/pUC Forward
                     /note="In lacZ gene"
     primer_bind     1919..1936
                     /label=M13 Forward
                     /note="In lacZ gene. Also called M13-F20 or M13 (-21)
                     Forward"
     primer_bind     1920..1936
                     /label=M13 fwd
                     /note="common sequencing primer, one of multiple similar
                     variants"
     terminator      1971..2017
                     /label=rrnB T1 terminator
                     /note="transcription terminator T1 from the E. coli rrnB
                     gene"
     CDS             complement(2025..2654)
                     /codon_start=1
                     /product="cytidine deaminase from the sea lamprey
                     Petromyzon marinus (Rogozin et al., 2007)"
                     /label=PmCDA1
                     /translation="MTDAEYVRIHEKLDIYTFKKQFFNNKKSVSHRCYVLFELKRRGER
                     RACFWGYAVNKPQSGTERGIHAEIFSIRKVEEYLRDNPGQFTINWYSSWSPCADCAEKI
                     LEWYNQELRGNGHTLKIWACKLYYEKNARNQIGLWNLRDNGVGLNVMVSEHYQCCRKIF
                     IQSSHNQLNENRWLEKTLKRAEKRRSELSIMIQVKILHTTKSPAVT"
     CDS             complement(2661..2726)
                     /codon_start=1
                     /product="three tandem FLAG(R) epitope tags, followed by an
                     enterokinase cleavage site"
                     /label=3xFLAG
                     /translation="DYKDHDGDYKDHDIDYKDDDDK"
     CDS             complement(2745..2810)
                     /codon_start=1
                     /product="three tandem FLAG(R) epitope tags, followed by an
                     enterokinase cleavage site"
                     /label=3xFLAG
                     /translation="DYKDHDGDYKDHDIDYKDDDDK"
     CDS             complement(3018..7121)
                     /codon_start=1
                     /product="catalytically dead mutant of the Cas9
                     endonuclease from the Streptococcus pyogenes Type II
                     CRISPR/Cas system"
                     /label=dCas9
                     /note="RNA-guided DNA-binding protein that lacks
                     endonuclease activity due to the D10A mutation in the RuvC
                     catalytic domain and the H840A mutation in the HNH
                     catalytic domain"
                     /translation="MDKKYSIGLAIGTNSVGWAVITDEYKVPSKKFKVLGNTDRHSIKK
                     NLIGALLFDSGETAEATRLKRTARRRYTRRKNRICYLQEIFSNEMAKVDDSFFHRLEES
                     FLVEEDKKHERHPIFGNIVDEVAYHEKYPTIYHLRKKLVDSTDKADLRLIYLALAHMIK
                     FRGHFLIEGDLNPDNSDVDKLFIQLVQTYNQLFEENPINASGVDAKAILSARLSKSRRL
                     ENLIAQLPGEKKNGLFGNLIALSLGLTPNFKSNFDLAEDAKLQLSKDTYDDDLDNLLAQ
                     IGDQYADLFLAAKNLSDAILLSDILRVNTEITKAPLSASMIKRYDEHHQDLTLLKALVR
                     QQLPEKYKEIFFDQSKNGYAGYIDGGASQEEFYKFIKPILEKMDGTEELLVKLNREDLL
                     RKQRTFDNGSIPHQIHLGELHAILRRQEDFYPFLKDNREKIEKILTFRIPYYVGPLARG
                     NSRFAWMTRKSEETITPWNFEEVVDKGASAQSFIERMTNFDKNLPNEKVLPKHSLLYEY
                     FTVYNELTKVKYVTEGMRKPAFLSGEQKKAIVDLLFKTNRKVTVKQLKEDYFKKIECFD
                     SVEISGVEDRFNASLGTYHDLLKIIKDKDFLDNEENEDILEDIVLTLTLFEDREMIEER
                     LKTYAHLFDDKVMKQLKRRRYTGWGRLSRKLINGIRDKQSGKTILDFLKSDGFANRNFM
                     QLIHDDSLTFKEDIQKAQVSGQGDSLHEHIANLAGSPAIKKGILQTVKVVDELVKVMGR
                     HKPENIVIEMARENQTTQKGQKNSRERMKRIEEGIKELGSQILKEHPVENTQLQNEKLY
                     LYYLQNGRDMYVDQELDINRLSDYDVDAIVPQSFLKDDSIDNKVLTRSDKNRGKSDNVP
                     SEEVVKKMKNYWRQLLNAKLITQRKFDNLTKAERGGLSELDKAGFIKRQLVETRQITKH
                     VAQILDSRMNTKYDENDKLIREVKVITLKSKLVSDFRKDFQFYKVREINNYHHAHDAYL
                     NAVVGTALIKKYPKLESEFVYGDYKVYDVRKMIAKSEQEIGKATAKYFFYSNIMNFFKT
                     EITLANGEIRKRPLIETNGETGEIVWDKGRDFATVRKVLSMPQVNIVKKTEVQTGGFSK
                     ESILPKRNSDKLIARKKDWDPKKYGGFDSPTVAYSVLVVAKVEKGKSKKLKSVKELLGI
                     TIMERSSFEKNPIDFLEAKGYKEVKKDLIIKLPKYSLFELENGRKRMLASAGELQKGNE
                     LALPSKYVNFLYLASHYEKLKGSPEDNEQKQLFVEQHKHYLDEIIEQISEFSKRVILAD
                     ANLDKVLSAYNKHRDKPIREQAENIIHLFTLTNLGAPAAFKYFDTTIDRKRYTSTKEVL
                     DATLIHQSITGLYETRIDLSQLGGD"
     RBS             7227..7235
                     /label=Shine-Dalgarno sequence
                     /note="full consensus sequence for ribosome-binding sites
                     upstream of start codons in E. coli; complementary to a
                     region in the 3' end of the 16S rRNA (Chen et al., 1994)"
     CDS             7240..7953
                     /codon_start=1
                     /gene="cIts"
                     /product="temperature-sensitive variant of the phage lambda
                     repressor"
                     /label=-lambda repressor (ts)
                     /note="thermosensitivity is conferred by the A67T mutation"
                     /translation="MSTKKKPLTQEQLEDARRLKAIYEKKKNELGLSQESVADKMGMGQ
                     SGVGALFNGINALNAYNAALLTKILKVSVEEFSPSIAREIYEMYEAVSMQPSLRSEYEY
                     PVFSHVQAEMFSPKLRTFTKGDAERWVSTTKKASDSAFWLEVEGNSMTAPTGSKPSFPD
                     GMLILVDPEQAVEPGDFCIARLGGDEFTFKKLIRDSGQVFLQPLNPQYPMIPCNESCSV
                     VGKVIASQWPEETFG"
     CDS             complement(8082..8741)
                     /codon_start=1
                     /gene="cat"
                     /product="chloramphenicol acetyltransferase"
                     /label=CmR
                     /note="confers resistance to chloramphenicol"
                     /translation="MEKKITGYTTVDISQWHRKEHFEAFQSVAQCTYNQTVQLDITAFL
                     KTVKKNKHKFYPAFIHILARLMNAHPEFRMAMKDGELVIWDSVHPCYTVFHEQTETFSS
                     LWSEYHDDFRQFLHIYSQDVACYGENLAYFPKGFIENMFFVSANPWVSFTSFDLNVANM
                     DNFFAPVFTMGKYYTQGDKVLMPLAIQVHHAVCDGFHVGRMLNELQQYCDEWQGGA"
     primer_bind     8656..8675
                     /label=CAT-R
                     /note="Chloramphenicol resistance gene, reverse primer"
     promoter        complement(8795..8825)
                     /label=lac UV5 promoter
                     /note="E. coli lac promoter with an ""up"" mutation"
     CDS             complement(8989..9939)
                     /codon_start=1
                     /gene="rep101 encoding an A56V mutation"
                     /product="temperature-sensitive version of the RepA protein
                     needed for replication with the pSC101 origin (Armstrong et
                     al., 1984)"
                     /label=Rep101(Ts)
                     /translation="MSELVVFKANELAISRYDLTEHETKLILCCVALLNPTIENPTMKE
                     RTVSFTYNQYVQMMNISRENAYGVLAKATRELMTRTVEIRNPLVKGFEIFQWTNYAKFS
                     SEKLELVFSEEILPYLFQLKKFIKYNLEHVKSFENKYSMRIYEWLLKELTQKKTHKANI
                     EISLDEFKFMLMLENNYHEFKRLNQWVLKPISKDLNTYSNMKLVVDKRGRPTDTLIFQV
                     ELDRQMDLVTELENNQIKMNGDKIPTTITSDSYLHNGLRKTLHDALTAKIQLTSFEAKF
                     LSDMQSKYDLNGSFSWLTQKQRTTLENILAKYGRI"
     rep_origin      9987..10209
                     /label=pSC101 ori
                     /note="low-copy replication origin that requires the Rep101
                     protein"
     primer_bind     10301..10319
                     /label=pBRforEco
                     /note="pBR322 vectors, upsteam of EcoRI site, forward
                     primer"
     primer_bind     complement(10357..10379)
                     /label=pGEX 3'
                     /note="pGEX vectors, reverse primer"
     primer_bind     10479..10498
                     /label=pRS-marker
                     /note="pRS vectors, use to sequence yeast selectable
                     marker"
ORIGIN
        1 cgacgcttta tatagaaaag aagattcaac taggtaaaat cttaatatag gttgagatga
       61 taaggtttat aaggaatttg tttgttctaa tttttcactc attttgttct aatttctttt
      121 aacaaatgtt cttttttttt tagaacagtt atgatatagt tagaatagtt taaaataagg
      181 agtgagaaaa agatgaaaga aagatatgga acagtctata aaggctctca gaggctcata
      241 gacgaagaaa gtggagaagt catagaggta gacaagttat accgtaaaca aacgtctggt
      301 aacttcgtaa aggcatatat agtgcaatta ataagtatgt tagatatgat tggcggaaaa
      361 aaacttaaaa tcgttaacta tatcctagat aatgtccact taagtaacaa tacaatgata
      421 gctacaacaa gagaaatagc aaaagctaca ggaacaagtc tacaaacagt aataacaaca
      481 cttaaaatct tagaagaagg aaatattata aaaagaaaaa ctggagtatt aatgttaaac
      541 cctgaactac taatgagagg cgacgaccaa aaacaaaaat acctcttact cgaatttggg
      601 aactttgagc aagaggcaaa tgaaatagat tgacctccca ataacaccac gtagttattg
      661 ggaggtcaat ctatgaaatg cgattaagct ttttctaatt cacataagcg tgcaggttta
      721 aagtacataa aaaatataat gaaaaaaagc atcattatac taacgttata ccaacattat
      781 actctcatta tactaattgc ttattccaat ttcctattgg ttggaaccaa caggcgttag
      841 tgtgttgttg agttggtact ttcatgggat taatcccatg aaacccccaa ccaactcgcc
      901 aaagctctat attgataaaa ataataatag tgggtataat taagttgtta gagaaaacgt
      961 ataaattagg agggattcat gctggtatga acaaaaatat aaaatattct caaaactttt
     1021 taacgagtga aaaagtactc aaccaaataa taaaacaatt gaatttaaaa gaaaccgata
     1081 ccgtttacga aattggaaca ggtaaagggc atttaacgac gaaactggct aaaataagta
     1141 aacaggtaac gtctattgaa ttagacagtc atctattcaa cttatcgtca gaaaaattaa
     1201 aactgaatac tcgtgtcact ttaattcacc aagatattct acagtttcaa ttccctaaca
     1261 aacagaggta taaaattgtt gggagtattc cttaccattt aagcacacaa attattaaaa
     1321 aagtggtttt tgaaagccat gcgtctgaca tctatctgat tgttgaagaa ggattctaca
     1381 agcgtacctt ggatattcac cgaacactag ggttgctctt gcacactcaa gtctcgattc
     1441 agcaattgct taagctgcca gcggaatgct ttcatcctaa accaaaagta aacagtgtct
     1501 taataaaact tacccgccat accacagatg ttccagataa atattggaag ctatatacgt
     1561 actttgtttc aaaatgggtc aatcgagaat atcgtcaact gtttactaaa aatcagtttc
     1621 atcaagcaat gaaacacgcc aaagtaaaca atttaagtac cgttacttat gagcaagtat
     1681 tgtctatttt taatagttat ctattattta acgggaggaa ataaatgcat aaactgcatc
     1741 ccttaacttg tttttcgtgt acctattttt tgtgaatcgc cattcgccat tcaggctgcg
     1801 caactgttgg gaagggcgat cggtgcgggc ctcttcgcta ttacgccagc tggcgaaagg
     1861 gggatgtgct gcaaggcgat taagttgggt aacgccaggg ttttcccagt cacgacgttg
     1921 taaaacgacg gccagtgaat tcgagctcgg tacccggccg caaacaacag ataaaacgaa
     1981 aggcccagtc tttcgactga gcctttcgtt ttatttgatg cctgtcaagt aacagcagga
     2041 ctcttagtgg tgtggagtat ttttacctga atcataatgg acaactcgct ccgtcgtttt
     2101 tcagctcgct tcaaagtctt ctcaagccat ctattctcat tcaattgatt gtgcgacgat
     2161 tggatgaata ttttcctgca acattggtag tgttcactta ccattacatt caacccaacc
     2221 ccgttatctc tgaggttcca cagcccaatt tgattcctcg catttttctc gtaatagagt
     2281 ttgcaagccc agattttcaa agtgtggccg ttcccccgca gctcctggtt ataccattct
     2341 aagatctttt cagcgcaatc tgcacaagga ctccaggatg agtaccaatt tatcgtgaat
     2401 tgtccggggt tgtcgcgcag gtattcttcg acttttctaa tgctaaagat ttcggcgtga
     2461 atgccacgtt ctgtcccgct ctgtggttta ttcacagcat agccccaaaa acacgctcta
     2521 cgttcacccc gtcgttttaa ttcaaagaga acgtagcatc tatgcgacac ggattttttg
     2581 ttgttgaaaa actgtttctt aaacgtgtag atgtccaact tctcatggat tctcacgtac
     2641 tcagcgtcgg tcatcctaga cttatcgtca tcgtctttgt aatcaatatc atgatccttg
     2701 tagtctccgt cgtggtcctt atagtctccg gactcgagcc tagacttatc gtcatcgtct
     2761 ttgtaatcaa tatcatgatc cttgtagtct ccgtcgtggt ccttatagtc tccggaatac
     2821 ttctccacgt aagggacagg aatcatcccc ctctttcctt cgctgtcctc tgcattccac
     2881 cactgctcct caggcttatc ccggattctc aggatgtctc ctttcttaaa gggaagatcc
     2941 tcttcatcat tcccattaaa gtcaaagagg gctcgcacat actcagcaga acctccacct
     3001 ccagaacctc ctccaccgtc acctcctagc tgactcaaat caatgcgtgt ttcataaaga
     3061 ccagtgatgg attgatggat aagagtggca tctaaaactt cttttgtaga cgtatatcgt
     3121 ttacgatcaa ttgttgtatc aaaatattta aaagcagcgg gagctccaag attcgtcaac
     3181 gtaaataaat gaataatatt ttctgcttgt tcacgtattg gtttgtctct atgtttgtta
     3241 tatgcactaa gaactttatc taaattggca tctgctaaaa taacacgctt agaaaattca
     3301 ctgatttgct caataatctc atctaaataa tgcttatgct gctccacaaa caattgtttt
     3361 tgttcgttat cttctggact acccttcaac ttttcataat gactagctaa atataaaaaa
     3421 ttcacatatt tgcttggcag agccagctca tttccttttt gtaattctcc ggcactagcc
     3481 agcatccgtt tacgaccgtt ttctaactca aaaagactat atttaggtag tttaatgatt
     3541 aagtcttttt taacttcctt atatccttta gcttctaaaa agtcaatcgg atttttttca
     3601 aaggaacttc tttccataat tgtgatccct agtaactctt taacggattt taacttcttc
     3661 gatttccctt tttccacctt agcaaccact aggactgaat aagctaccgt tggactatca
     3721 aaaccaccat atttttttgg atcccagtct tttttacgag caataagctt gtccgaattt
     3781 ctttttggta aaattgactc cttggagaat ccgcctgtct gtacttctgt tttcttgaca
     3841 atattgactt ggggcatgga caatactttg cgcactgtgg caaaatctcg ccctttatcc
     3901 cagacaattt ctccagtttc cccattagtt tcgattagag ggcgtttgcg aatctctcca
     3961 tttgcaagtg taatttctgt tttgaagaag ttcatgatat tagagtaaaa gaaatatttt
     4021 gcggttgctt tgcctatttc ttgctcagac ttagcaatca ttttacgaac atcataaact
     4081 ttataatcac catagacaaa ctccgattca agttttggat atttcttaat caaagcagtt
     4141 ccaacgacgg catttagata cgcatcatgg gcatgatggt aattgttaat ctcacgtact
     4201 ttatagaatt ggaaatcttt tcggaagtca gaaactaatt tagattttaa ggtaatcact
     4261 ttaacctctc gaataagttt atcattttca tcgtatttag tattcatgcg actatccaaa
     4321 atttgtgcca catgcttagt gatttggcga gtttcaacca attggcgttt gataaaacca
     4381 gctttatcaa gttcactcaa acctccacgt tcagctttcg ttaaattatc aaacttacgt
     4441 tgagtgatta acttggcgtt tagaagttgt ctccaatagt ttttcatctt tttgactact
     4501 tcttcacttg gaacgttatc cgatttacca cgatttttat cagaacgcgt taagacctta
     4561 ttgtctattg aatcgtcttt aaggaaactt tgtggaacaa tggcatcgac atcataatca
     4621 cttaaacgat taatatctaa ttcttggtcc acatacatgt ctcttccatt ttggagataa
     4681 tagagataga gcttttcatt ttgcaattga gtattttcaa caggatgctc tttaagaatc
     4741 tgacttccta attctttgat accttcttcg attcgtttca tacgctctcg cgaatttttc
     4801 tggccctttt gagttgtctg attttcacgt gccatttcaa taacgatatt ttctggctta
     4861 tgccgcccca ttactttgac caattcatca acaactttta cagtctgtaa aatacctttt
     4921 ttaatagcag ggctaccagc taaatttgca atatgttcat gtaaactatc gccttgtcca
     4981 gacacttgtg ctttttgaat gtcttcttta aatgtcaaac tatcatcatg gatcagctgc
     5041 ataaaattgc gattggcaaa accatctgat ttcaaaaaat ctaatattgt tttgccagat
     5101 tgcttatccc taataccatt aatcaatttt cgagacaaac gtccccaacc agtataacgg
     5161 cgacgtttaa gctgtttcat caccttatca tcaaagaggt gagcatatgt tttaagtctt
     5221 tcctcaatca tctccctatc ttcaaataag gtcaatgtta aaacaatatc ctctaagata
     5281 tcttcatttt cttcattatc caaaaaatct ttatctttaa taatttttag caaatcatgg
     5341 taggtaccta atgaagcatt aaatctatct tcaactcctg aaatttcaac actatcaaaa
     5401 cattctattt ttttgaaata atcttctttt aattgcttaa cggttacttt tcgatttgtt
     5461 ttgaagagta aatcaacaat ggctttcttc tgttcacctg aaagaaatgc tggttttcgc
     5521 attccttcag taacatattt gacctttgtc aattcgttat aaaccgtaaa atactcataa
     5581 agcaaactat gttttggtag tactttttca tttggaagat ttttatcaaa gtttgtcatg
     5641 cgttcaataa atgattgagc tgaagcacct ttatcgacaa cttcttcaaa attccatggg
     5701 gtaattgttt cttcagactt ccgagtcatc catgcaaaac gactattgcc acgcgccaat
     5761 ggaccaacat aataaggaat tcgaaaagtc aagatttttt caatcttctc acgattgtct
     5821 tttaaaaatg gataaaagtc ttcttgtctt ctcaaaatag catgcagctc acccaagtga
     5881 atttgatggg gaatagagcc gttgtcaaag gtccgttgct tgcgcagcaa atcttcacga
     5941 tttagtttca ccaataattc ctcagtacca tccatttttt ctaaaattgg tttgataaat
     6001 ttataaaatt cttcttggct agctccccca tcaatataac ctgcatatcc gttttttgat
     6061 tgatcaaaaa agatttcttt atacttttct ggaagttgtt gtcgaactaa agcttttaaa
     6121 agagtcaagt cttgatgatg ttcatcgtag cgtttaatca ttgaagctga taggggagcc
     6181 ttagttattt cagtatttac tcttaggata tctgaaagta aaatagcatc tgataaattc
     6241 ttagctgcca aaaacaaatc agcatattga tctccaattt gcgccaataa attatctaaa
     6301 tcatcatcgt aagtatcttt tgaaagctgt aatttagcat cttctgccaa atcaaaattt
     6361 gatttaaaat taggggtcaa acccaatgac aaagcaatga gattcccaaa taagccattt
     6421 ttcttctcac cggggagctg agcaatgaga ttttctaatc gtcttgattt actcaatcgt
     6481 gcagaaagaa tcgctttagc atctactcca cttgcgttaa tagggttttc ttcaaataat
     6541 tgattgtagg tttgtaccaa ctggataaat agtttgtcca catcactatt atcaggattt
     6601 aaatctccct caatcaaaaa atgaccacga aacttaatca tatgcgctaa ggccaaatag
     6661 attaagcgca aatccgcttt atcagtagaa tctaccaatt tttttcgcag atgatagata
     6721 gttggatatt tctcatgata agcaacttca tctactatat ttccaaaaat aggatgacgt
     6781 tcatgcttct tgtcttcttc caccaaaaaa gactcttcaa gtcgatgaaa gaaactatca
     6841 tctactttcg ccatctcatt tgaaaaaatc tcctgtagat aacaaatacg attcttccga
     6901 cgtgtatacc ttctacgagc tgtccgtttg agacgagtcg cttccgctgt ctctccactg
     6961 tcaaataaaa gagcccctat aagatttttt ttgatactgt ggcggtctgt atttcccaga
     7021 accttgaact ttttagacgg aaccttatat tcatcagtga tcaccgccca tccgacgcta
     7081 tttgtgccga tagctaagcc tattgagtat ttcttatcca tttttgcctc ctaaaatggg
     7141 ccctgcaacc attatcaccg ccagaggtaa aatagtcaac acgcgcggtg ttagatattt
     7201 atcccttgcg gtgatagatt taacgttaag gaggtatgta tgagcacaaa aaagaaacca
     7261 ttaacacaag agcagcttga ggacgcacgt cgccttaaag caatttatga aaaaaagaaa
     7321 aatgaacttg gcttatccca ggaatctgtc gcagacaaga tggggatggg gcagtcaggc
     7381 gttggtgctt tatttaatgg catcaatgca ttaaatgctt ataacgccgc attgcttaca
     7441 aaaattctca aagttagcgt tgaagaattt agcccttcaa tcgccagaga aatctacgag
     7501 atgtatgaag cggttagtat gcagccgtca cttagaagtg agtatgagta ccctgttttt
     7561 tctcatgttc aggcagagat gttctcacct aagcttagaa cctttaccaa aggtgatgcg
     7621 gagagatggg taagcacaac caaaaaagcc agtgattctg cattctggct tgaggttgaa
     7681 ggtaattcca tgaccgcacc aacaggctcc aagccaagct ttcctgacgg aatgttaatt
     7741 ctcgttgacc ctgagcaggc tgttgagcca ggtgatttct gcatagccag acttgggggt
     7801 gatgagttta ccttcaagaa actgatcagg gatagcggtc aggtgttttt acaaccacta
     7861 aacccacagt acccaatgat cccatgcaat gagagttgtt ccgttgtggg gaaagttatc
     7921 gctagtcagt ggcctgaaga gacgtttggc tgatcggcaa ggtgttctgg tcggcgcata
     7981 gctgataaca attgagcaag aatcttcatc gctagaccgc aaaaatcagc gcgcaaatac
     8041 gcatactgtt atctggcttt tagtaagccg gatccacgcg tttacgcccc gccctgccac
     8101 tcatcgcagt actgttgtaa ttcattaagc attctgccga catggaagcc atcacaaacg
     8161 gcatgatgaa cctgaatcgc cagcggcatc agcaccttgt cgccttgcgt ataatatttg
     8221 cccatggtga aaacgggggc gaagaagttg tccatattgg ccacgtttaa atcaaaactg
     8281 gtgaaactca cccagggatt ggctgagacg aaaaacatat tctcaataaa ccctttaggg
     8341 aaataggcca ggttttcacc gtaacacgcc acatcttgcg aatatatgtg tagaaactgc
     8401 cggaaatcgt cgtggtattc actccagagc gatgaaaacg tttcagtttg ctcatggaaa
     8461 acggtgtaac aagggtgaac actatcccat atcaccagct caccgtcttt cattgccata
     8521 cggaattccg gatgagcatt catcaggcgg gcaagaatgt gaataaaggc cggataaaac
     8581 ttgtgcttat ttttctttac ggtctttaaa aaggccgtaa tatccagctg aacggtctgg
     8641 ttataggtac attgagcaac tgactgaaat gcctcaaaat gttctttacg atgccattgg
     8701 gatatatcaa cggtggtata tccagtgatt tttttctcca ttttagcttc cttagctcct
     8761 gaaaatctcg acggatccta actcaaaatc cacacattat acgagccgga agcataaagt
     8821 gtaaagcctg gggtgcctaa tgcggcccct ctagctaccg gttttggtca tgagattatc
     8881 tctgtgcata tggacagttt tccctttgat atgtaacggt gaacagttgt tctacttttg
     8941 tttgttagtc ttgatgcttc actgatagat acaagagcca taagaacctc agatccttcc
     9001 gtatttagcc agtatgttct ctagtgtggt tcgttgtttt tgcgtgagcc atgagaacga
     9061 accattgaga tcatacttac tttgcatgtc actcaaaaat tttgcctcaa aactggtgag
     9121 ctgaattttt gcagttaaag catcgtgtag tgtttttctt agtccgttat gtaggtagga
     9181 atctgatgta atggttgttg gtattttgtc accattcatt tttatctggt tgttctcaag
     9241 ttcggttacg agatccattt gtctatctag ttcaacttgg aaaatcaacg tatcagtcgg
     9301 gcggcctcgc ttatcaacca ccaatttcat attgctgtaa gtgtttaaat ctttacttat
     9361 tggtttcaaa acccattggt taagcctttt aaactcatgg tagttatttt caagcattaa
     9421 catgaactta aattcatcaa ggctaatctc tatatttgcc ttgtgagttt tcttttgtgt
     9481 tagttctttt aataaccact cataaatcct catagagtat ttgttttcaa aagacttaac
     9541 atgttccaga ttatatttta tgaatttttt taactggaaa agataaggca atatctcttc
     9601 actaaaaact aattctaatt tttcgcttga gaacttggca tagtttgtcc actggaaaat
     9661 ctcaaagcct ttaaccaaag gattcctgat ttccacagtt ctcgtcatca gctctctggt
     9721 tgctttagct aatacaccat aagcattttc cctactgatg ttcatcatct gaacgtattg
     9781 gttataagtg aacgataccg tccgttcttt cattgtaggg ttttcaatcg tggggttgag
     9841 tagtgccaca cagcataaaa ttagcttggt ttcatgctcc gttaagtcat agcgactaat
     9901 cgctagttca tttgctttga aaacaactaa ttcagacata catctcaatt ggtctaggtg
     9961 attttaatca ctataccaat tgagatgggc tagtcaatga taattactag tccttttcct
    10021 ttgagttgtg ggtatctgta aattctgcta gacctttgct ggaaaacttg taaattctgc
    10081 tagaccctct gtaaattccg ctagaccttt gtgtgttttt tttgtttata ttcaagtggt
    10141 tataatttat agaataaaga aagaataaaa aaagataaaa agaatagatc ccagccctgt
    10201 gtataactca ctactttagt cagttccgac gtgcacattt ccccgaaaag tgccacctga
    10261 cgtctaagaa accattatta tcatgacatt aacctataaa aataggcgta tcacgaggcc
    10321 ctttcgtctc gcgcgtttcg gtgatgacgg tgaaaacctc tgacacatgc agctcccgga
    10381 gacggtcaca gcttgtctgt aagcggatgc cgggagcaga caagcccgtc agggcgcgtc
    10441 agcgggtgtt ggcgggtgtc ggggctggct taactatgcg gcatcagagc agattgtact
    10501 gagagtgcac catatgcggt gtgaaatacc gcacagatgc gtaaggagaa aataccgcat
    10561 caggcgatta tgtcttttgc gcattcactt cttttctata taaatatgag cgaagcgaat
    10621 aagcgtcgga aaagcagcaa aaagtttcct ttttgctgtt ggagcatggg ggttcagggg
    10681 gtgcagtatc tgacgtcaat gccgagcgaa agcgagccga agggtagcat ttacgttaga
    10741 taaccccctg atatgctc
//
